Addgene plasmid #244760: CL20_mEGFP_FOidr_208
Purpose: Express mEGFP-tagged intrinsically disordered protein (IDR), FOidr_208, derived from human fusion protein VAV2_COL27A1
Depositing lab: Richard Kriwacki. Depositing organization: St. Jude Children's Research Hospital. Publication: Proteome-wide computational analyses reveal links between protein condensate formation and RNA biology. Maiti S, Tripathi S, Baggett DW, Phillips AH, Park CG, Wang J, Wahiduzzaman, Freyaldenhoven WT, Kinger S, Pioso BJ, Bollinger JC, Somjee R, Lang B, Babu MM, Kriwacki RW. Sci Adv. 2025 Dec 5;11(49):eady1420. doi: 10.1126/sciadv.ady1420. Epub 2025 Dec 3. PubMed 41337585.
Backbone
  Vector backbone: CL20
  Vector type: Mammalian Expression
Growth in bacteria
  Bacterial resistance: Ampicillin, 100 μg/mL
  Growth temperature: 37°C
  Growth strain: NEB Stable
  Copy number: High Copy
Gene/Insert
  Gene/Insert name: FOidr_208
  Species: H. sapiens (human)
  Mutation: Unmutated
  Tag / fusion protein: monomeric EGFP (N terminal on insert)
  Cloning method: Restriction Enzyme; 5′ cloning site Unknown (unknown if destroyed)
Terms and licenses: Academic/Nonprofit Terms; Industry Terms: Not Available to Industry
Depositor comments: VAV2_COL27A1_107_445
How to cite: CL20_mEGFP_FOidr_208 was a gift from Richard Kriwacki (Addgene plasmid # 244760 ; http://n2t.net/addgene:244760 ; RRID:Addgene_244760)
