[The description below was written by a language model from this plasmid's Addgene catalogue record and pLannotate feature annotations shown in this document.]
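Description:
CL20_mEGFP_FOidr_208 is a mammalian expression plasmid built on the CL20 backbone. The catalogue lists it only as mammalian expression, but the feature table shows the architecture of an HIV-1-derived, self-inactivating lentiviral transfer vector. A CMV enhancer is fused to a truncated 5' LTR, which would drive genomic RNA transcription in packaging cells. This is followed by the Ψ packaging signal with a partial gag sequence, the cPPT/CTS, the Rev response element and a ΔU3 3' LTR fragment. A rabbit β-globin polyadenylation signal lies downstream of the 3' LTR. In bacteria the plasmid is maintained through a high-copy ColE1/pUC-type origin and selected with ampicillin via the β-lactamase gene. The backbone also carries an SV40 origin and poly(A) signal and remnants of lac regulatory sequences.

The expression cassette sits between the RRE and the 3' LTR and is driven by an internal CMV enhancer/promoter. It encodes monomeric EGFP fused at the N terminus of FOidr_208, an unmutated intrinsically disordered region taken from the human fusion protein VAV2_COL27A1. The depositor comment "VAV2_COL27A1_107_445" appears to give the residue range of that fusion protein. The automated annotation recognises only a COL27A1-matching fragment downstream of mEGFP. The unannotated stretch between the two presumably holds the VAV2-derived part of the insert, although the table does not label it. No mammalian selection marker or WPRE is annotated.

The stated purpose is to express this fluorescently tagged IDR in mammalian cells. It comes from a study that links protein condensate formation to RNA biology, where the mEGFP tag would allow the protein's localisation or condensate behaviour to be imaged.
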