Features (pLannotate 1.2.2; 29 found; start..end, strand, type, name):
    199..254     -  polyA_signal   β-globin poly(A) signal: rabbit β-globin polyadenylation signal (Gil and Proudfoot, 1987)
    340..475     -  LTR            3' LTR (ΔU3) (fragment): self-inactivating 3' long terminal repeat (LTR) from HIV-1
    477..545     -  CDS            nef (fragment): NEF_HV1Z2 - Experimental evidence at protein level: Swiss-Prot protein existence level 1. Extracellular Nef protein targets CD4(+) T-lymphocytes for apoptosis by interacting with CXCR4 surface receptors. From Human immunodeficiency virus type 1 group M subtype D (isolate Z2/CDC-Z34) (HIV-1).
    571..1074    -  CDS            COL27A1 (fragment): CORA1_HUMAN - Also known as KIAA1870. Experimental evidence at transcript level: Swiss-Prot protein existence level 2. Plays a role during the calcification of cartilage and the transition of cartilage to bone. From Homo sapiens (Human).
   1630..2346    -  CDS            mEGFP: mEGFP is a basic (constitutively fluorescent) green fluorescent protein published in 2002, derived from Aequorea victoria. It has moderate acid sensitivity.
   2360..2397    -  misc_feature   MCS (fragment): multiple cloning site
   2396..2412    -  promoter       tight TRE promoter (fragment): Tet-responsive promoter PTight, consisting of seven tet operator sequences followed by the minimal CMV promoter
   2428..2631    -  promoter       CMV promoter: human cytomegalovirus (CMV) immediate early promoter
   2632..2935    -  enhancer       CMV enhancer: human cytomegalovirus immediate early enhancer
   3003..3019    -  misc_feature   MCS (fragment): multiple cloning site
   3019..3044    -  CDS            Rev (fragment): human immunodeficiency virus 1 (HIV-1) Rev protein; rev; enhances nuclear export of unspliced and incompletely spliced viral mRNAs
   3421..3654    -  misc_feature   RRE: The Rev response element (RRE) of HIV-1 allows for Rev-dependent mRNA export from the nucleus to the cytoplasm.
   3788..3871    -  CDS            vif (fragment): VIF_HV1BR - Experimental evidence at protein level: Swiss-Prot protein existence level 1. Counteracts the innate antiviral activity of host APOBEC3F and APOBEC3G. Forms a complex with host APOBEC3F and APOBEC3G thus preventing the entry of these lethally hypermutating enzymes into progeny virions. Recruits an active E3 ubiquitin ligase complex composed of elongin BC, CUL5, and RBX2 to induce polyubiquitination of APOBEC3G and APOBEC3F. In turn, they are directed to the 26S proteasome for degradation. Vif interaction with APOBEC3G also blocks its cytidine deaminase activity in a proteasome-inde
   4014..4131    -  misc_feature   cPPT/CTS: central polypurine tract and central termination sequence of HIV-1
   4280..4639    -  CDS            HIV-1 gag (fragment): gag protein from human immunodeficiency virus 1; gag
   4623..4748    -  misc_feature   HIV-1 Ψ: packaging signal of human immunodeficiency virus type 1
   4795..5052    -  LTR            5' LTR (truncated): truncated 5' long terminal repeat (LTR) from HIV-1
   5054..5433    -  enhancer       CMV enhancer: human cytomegalovirus immediate early enhancer
   5464..5568    +  promoter       AmpR promoter: bla
   5569..6429    +  CDS            AmpR: β-lactamase; bla; confers resistance to ampicillin, carbenicillin, and related antibiotics
   6600..7188    +  rep_origin     ori: high-copy-number ColE1/pMB1/pBR322/pUC origin of replication
   7371..7425    +  CDS            lacI (fragment): lac repressor; lacI; The lac repressor binds to the lac operator to inhibit transcription in E. coli. This inhibition can be relieved by adding lactose or isopropyl-β-D-thiogalactopyranoside (IPTG).
   7427..7561    -  polyA_signal   SV40 poly(A) signal: SV40 polyadenylation signal
   7581..7716    -  rep_origin     SV40 ori: SV40 origin of replication
   7740..7762    -  promoter       SV40 promoter (fragment): SV40 enhancer and early promoter
   7769..7808    +  CDS            lacI (fragment): lac repressor; lacI; The lac repressor binds to the lac operator to inhibit transcription in E. coli. This inhibition can be relieved by adding lactose or isopropyl-β-D-thiogalactopyranoside (IPTG).
   7821..7842    +  protein_bind   CAP binding site: CAP binding activates transcription in the presence of cAMP. E. coli catabolite activator protein
   7857..7887    +  promoter       lac promoter: promoter for the E. coli lac operon
   7895..7911    +  protein_bind   lac operator: The lac repressor binds to the lac operator to inhibit transcription in E. coli. This inhibition can be relieved by adding lactose or isopropyl-β-D-thiogalactopyranoside (IPTG). lac repressor encoded by lacI
>Addgene plasmid #244760 | CL20_mEGFP_FOidr_208 | addgene full sequence | sequence record 488223 | Addgene NGS Result
AAAAAAAATCTAACCTCAAGTCAAGGCTTTTCTATGGAATAAGGAATGGACAGCAGGGGGCTGTTTCATA
TACTGATGACCTCTTTATAGCCAACCTTTGTTCATGGCAGCCAGCATATGGGCATATGTTGCCAAACTCT
AAACCAAATACTCATTCTGATGTTTTAAATGATTTGCCCTCCCATATGTCCTTCCGAGTGAGAGACACAA
AAAATTCCAACACACTATTGCAATGAAAATAAATTTCCTTTATTAGCCAGAAGTCAGATGCTCAAGGGGC
TTCATGATGTCCCCATAATTTTTGGCAGAGGGAAAAAGATCTGCTAGCTCGAGCAGCTGAAGCTTTATTG
AGGCTTAAGCAGTGGGTTCCCTAGTTAGCCAGAGAGCTCCCAGGCTCAGATCTGGTCTAACCAGAGAGAC
CCAGTACAGGCAAAAAGCAGATCTTGTCTTCTTTGGGAGTGAATTAGCCCTTCCAGTCCCCCCTTTTCTT
TTAAAAAGTGGCTAAGATCTACAGCTGCCTTGTAAGTCATTGGTCTTAAAGGTACCGTAATCTTATCTAG
AACCGGTTCAGCTGTAGCTCTCCGGACGCAGCGCACCGCTGGTATCCATCCAGGTCTGAAATGCGGCGCC
GAGATCGTCTTGTTGAAGTTGGATCGGACCACCCGGCGGACCTGGCGGACCTGGTCTACCGCGAGGACCT
GGCGGGCCGCGCGGGCCTTGCAAACCCCAGTCGCCACGAGATCCTTTGTCACCCTTCGGCCCCGGCAGAC
CACTAGGGCCCAAAATGCCCAACGGGCCGACGATGCCCTCTTTACCCATCAGGCCCGGCGGACCACGCGG
CCCCTGGATGCCTTTGAAACCGATATCGCCCGGAGGTCCCTTTGGGCCGAATAAACCTGCCATGCCCGGG
AAACCCATCTCGCCGCTGTCGCCCGGCTGACCTTTGGAGCCAGGCTCTCCCTGGTTACCCGGGAGACCGG
TACGCCCTTCCGTACCTCTCTTGCCCGGAGGACCCAATTGACCCGGCAAACCGGACTCACCCTTGAAGCC
CGGCGGACCCTGCGCGCCCGGCAGGCCTGCGACACCCGGATTACCGCGCTTGCCCGCTGGTCCCATCGGG
CCCGGGTCGCCGTCATCACCTTGCTCACCTTGTTGACCAGCTTGGCCGTCTCTGCCTGGCAGGCCGTCGG
GGCCCGCGATGCCTTCCAGACCCTGGCGGCCCACAACGCCACGCGGACCCGGCAGACCCTGCAGACCTTG
CACGCCACGGCGCCCCGGAGCACCCGCCTTTCCCTGCTTACCTTTCGGGCCTTCAGCGCCTTTGGAACCC
TTCGGACCCGGCCAGCCACGCGGGCCCGGGTGACCGGGTTGACCTTGTTGACCCGGTTTACCACGCAGGC
CCTGCACACCTTCTTGGCCCGGATAACCCGGATCACCCGGTTCACCACGATCGCCACGATCTCCTACCGG
ACCGCGGTCGCCCGGCGGACCTGGTGGGCCTTCCGCCTTCCCGTCTTCGCCTTGCTCGCCTTTCTCGCCC
TTCGGGCCCGGCGGACCCAACGGACCCACGATGCCTTTGTGACCTTTCCGGGAAGCGGCCGCACTTCCCC
CGGAGCCTCCGCTTCCGCCCTTGTACAGCTCGTCCATGCCGAGAGTGATCCCGGCGGCGGTCACGAACTC
CAGCAGGACCATGTGATCGCGCTTCTCGTTGGGGTCTTTGCTCAGCTTGGACTGGGTGCTCAGGTAGTGG
TTGTCGGGCAGCAGCACGGGGCCGTCGCCGATGGGGGTGTTCTGCTGGTAGTGGTCGGCGAGCTGCACGC
TGCCGTCCTCGATGTTGTGGCGGATCTTGAAGTTCACCTTGATGCCGTTCTTCTGCTTGTCGGCCATGAT
ATAGACGTTGTGGCTGTTGTAGTTGTACTCCAGCTTGTGCCCCAGGATGTTGCCGTCCTCCTTGAAGTCG
ATGCCCTTCAGCTCGATGCGGTTCACCAGGGTGTCGCCCTCGAACTTCACCTCGGCGCGGGTCTTGTAGT
TGCCGTCGTCCTTGAAGAAGATGGTGCGCTCCTGGACGTAGCCTTCGGGCATGGCGGACTTGAAGAAGTC
GTGCTGCTTCATGTGGTCGGGGTAGCGGCTGAAGCACTGCACGCCGTAGGTCAGGGTGGTCACGAGGGTG
GGCCAGGGCACGGGCAGCTTGCCGGTGGTGCAGATGAACTTCAGGGTCAGCTTGCCGTAGGTGGCATCGC
CCTCGCCCTCGCCGGACACGCTGAACTTGTGGCCGTTTACGTCGCCGTCCAGCTCGACCAGGATGGGCAC
CACCCCGGTGAACAGCTCCTCGCCCTTGCTCACCATGGTGGCGACCGGTGGATCCCGGGCCCGCGGTACC
GTCGACTGCAGAATTCGGTTCACTAAACGAGCCCGGTTCACTAAACGAGCTCTGCTTATATAGACCTCCC
ACCGTACACGCCTACCGCCCATTTGCGTCAATGGGGCGGAGTTGTTACGACATTTTGGAAAGTCCCGTTG
ATTTTGGTGCCAAAACAAACTCCCATTGACGTCAATGGGGTGGAGACTTGGAAATCCCCGTGAGTCAAAC
CGCTATCCACGCCCATTGATGTACTGCCAAAACCGCATCACCATGGTAATAGCGATGACTAATACGTAGA
TGTACTGCCAAGTAGGAAAGTCCCATAAGGTCATGTACTGGGCATAATGCCAGGCGGGCCATTTACCGTC
ATTGACGTCAATAGGGGGCGTACTTGGCATATGATACACTTGATGTACTGCCAAGTGGGCAGTTTACCGT
AAATACTCCACCCATTGACGTCAATGGAAAGTCCCTATTGGCGTTACTATGGGAACATACGTCATTATTG
ACGTCAATGGGCGGGGGTCGTTGGGCGGTCAGCCAGGCGGGCCATTTACCGTAAGTTATGTAACGCGGAA
CTCCATATATGGGCTATGAACTAATGACCCCGTAATTGATTACTATTAATAACTAGCACGCGTTCGAAGC
TTGAGCTCGGTCCCCTCGGGGTTGGGAGGTGGGTCTGAAACGATAATGGTGAATATCCCTGCCTAACTCT
ATTCACTATAGAAAGTACAGCAAAAACTATTCTTAAACCTACCAAGCCTCCTACTATCATTATGAATAAT
TTTATATACCACAGCCAATTTGTTATGTTAAACCAATTCCACAAACTTGCCCATTTATCTAATTCCAATA
ATTCTTGTTCATTCTTTTCTTGCTGGTTTTGCGATTCTTCAATTAAGGAGTGTATTAAGCTTGTGTAATT
GTTAATTTCTCTGTCCCACTCCATCCAGGTCGTGTGATTCCAAATCTGTTCCAGAGATTTATTACTCCAA
CTAGCATTCCAAGGCACAGCAGTGGTGCAAATGAGTTTTCCAGAGCAACCCCAAATCCCCAGGAGCTGTT
GATCCTTTAGGTATCTTTCCACAGCCAGGATTCTTGCCTGGAGCTGCTTGATGCCCCAGACTGTGAGTTG
CAACAGATGCTGTTGCGCCTCAATAGCCCTCAGCAAATTGTTCTGCTGCTGCACTATACCAGACAATAAT
TGTCTGGCCTGTACCGTCAGCGTCATTGACGCTGCGCCCATAGTGCTTCCTGCTGCTCCCAAGAACCCAA
GGAACAAAGCTCCTATTCCCACTGCTCTTTTTTCTCTCTGCACCACTCTTCTCTTTGCCTTGGTGGGTGC
TACTCCTAATGGTTCAATTTTTACTACTTTATATTTATATAATTCACTTCTCCAATTGTCCCTCATATCT
CCTCCTTATGGTGTTTTACTAAACTTTTCCATGTTCTAATCCTCATCCTGTCTACTTGCCACACAATCAT
CACCTGCCATCTGTTTTCCATAATCCCTAATGATCTTTGCTTTTCTTCTTGGCACTACTTTTATGTCACT
ATTATCTTGTATTACTACTGCCCCTTCACCTTTCCAGAGGAGCTTTGCTGGTCCTTTCCAAAGTGGATTT
CTGCTGTCCCTGTAATAAACCCGAAAATTTTGAATTTTTGTAATTTGTTTTTGTAATTCTTTAGTTTGTA
TGTCTGTTGCTATTATGTCTACTATTCTTTCCCCTGCACTGTACCCCCCAATCCCCCCTTTTCTTTTAAA
ATTGTGGATGAATACTGCCATTTGTACTGCTGTCTTAAGATGTTCAGCCTGATCTCTTACCTGTCCTATA
ATTTTCTTTAATTCTTTATTCATAGATTCTACTACTCCTTGACTTTGGGGATTGTAGGGAATTTCCAGGT
CTGAAGATCCTGCTGCTTGCTGTGCTTTTTTCTTACTTTTGTTTTGCTCTTCCTCTATCTTGTCTAAAGC
TTCCTTGGTGTCTTTTATCTCTATCCTTTGATGCACACAATAGAGGGTTGCTACTGTATTATATAATGAT
CTAAGTTCTTCTGATCCTGTCTGAAGGGATGGTTGTAGCTGTCCCAGTATTTGTCTACAGCCTTCTGATG
TTTCTAACAGGCCAGTATTAACTGCGAATCGTTCTAGCTCCCTGCTTGCCCATACTATATGTTTTAATTT
ATATTTTTTCTTTCCCCCTGGCCTTAACCGAATTTTTTCCCATCGCGATCTAATTCTCCCCCGCTTAATA
CTGACGCTCTCGCACCCATCTCTCTCCTTCTAGCCTCCGCTAGTCAAAATTTTTGGCGTACTCACCAGTC
GCCGCCCCTCGCCTCTTGCCGTGCGCGCTTCAGCAAGCCGAGTCCTGCGTCGAGAGAGCTCCTCTGGTTT
CCCTTTCGCTTTCAAGTCCCTGTTCGGGCGCCACTGCTAGAGATTTTCCACACTGACTAAAAGGGTCTGA
GGGATCTCTAGTTACCAGAGTCACACAACAGACGGGCACACACTACTTGAAGCACTCAAGGCAAGCTTTA
TTGAGGCTTAAGCAGTGGGTTCCCTAGTTAGCCAGAGAGCTCCCAGGCTCAGATCTGGTCTAACCAGAGA
GACCCAGTACAGGCAAAAAGCAGCTGCTTATATGCAGGATCTGAGGGCTCGCCACTCCCCAGTCCCGCCC
AGGCCACGCCTCCCATGGTAATAGCGATGACTAATACGTAGATGTACTGCCAAGTAGGAAAGTCCCATAA
GGTCATGTACTGGGCATAATGCCAGGCGGGCCATTTACCGTCATTGACGTCAATAGGGGGCGTACTTGGC
ATATGATACACTTGATGTACTGCCAAGTGGGCAGTTTACCGTAAATACTCCACCCATTGACGTCAATGGA
AAGTCCCTATTGGCGTTACTATGGGAACATACGTCATTATTGACGTCAATGGGCGGGGGTCGTTGGGCGG
TCAGCCAGGCGGGCCATTTACCGTAAGTTATGTAACGCGGAACTCCATATATGGGCTATGAACTAATGAC
CCCGTAATTGATTACTATTAATAACTAGTCAATAATCAATGTCGACCCAGGTGGCACTTTTCGGGGAAAT
GTGCGCGGAACCCCTATTTGTTTATTTTTCTAAATACATTCAAATATGTATCCGCTCATGAGACAATAAC
CCTGATAAATGCTTCAATAATATTGAAAAAGGAAGAGTATGAGTATTCAACATTTCCGTGTCGCCCTTAT
TCCCTTTTTTGCGGCATTTTGCCTTCCTGTTTTTGCTCACCCAGAAACGCTGGTGAAAGTAAAAGATGCT
GAAGATCAGTTGGGTGCACGAGTGGGTTACATCGAACTGGATCTCAACAGCGGTAAGATCCTTGAGAGTT
TTCGCCCCGAAGAACGTTTTCCAATGATGAGCACTTTTAAAGTTCTGCTATGTGGCGCGGTATTATCCCG
TATTGACGCCGGGCAAGAGCAACTCGGTCGCCGCATACACTATTCTCAGAATGACTTGGTTGAGTACTCA
CCAGTCACAGAAAAGCATCTTACGGATGGCATGACAGTAAGAGAATTATGCAGTGCTGCCATAACCATGA
GTGATAACACTGCGGCCAACTTACTTCTGACAACGATCGGAGGACCGAAGGAGCTAACCGCTTTTTTGCA
CAACATGGGGGATCATGTAACTCGCCTTGATCGTTGGGAACCGGAGCTGAATGAAGCCATACCAAACGAC
GAGCGTGACACCACGATGCCTGTAGCAATGGCAACAACGTTGCGCAAACTATTAACTGGCGAACTACTTA
CTCTAGCTTCCCGGCAACAATTAATAGACTGGATGGAGGCGGATAAAGTTGCAGGACCACTTCTGCGCTC
GGCCCTTCCGGCTGGCTGGTTTATTGCTGATAAATCTGGAGCCGGTGAGCGTGGGTCTCGCGGTATCATT
GCAGCACTGGGGCCAGATGGTAAGCCCTCCCGTATCGTAGTTATCTACACGACGGGGAGTCAGGCAACTA
TGGATGAACGAAATAGACAGATCGCTGAGATAGGTGCCTCACTGATTAAGCATTGGTAACTGTCAGACCA
AGTTTACTCATATATACTTTAGATTGATTTAAAACTTCATTTTTAATTTAAAAGGATCTAGGTGAAGATC
CTTTTTGATAATCTCATGACCAAAATCCCTTAACGTGAGTTTTCGTTCCACTGAGCGTCAGACCCCGTAG
AAAAGATCAAAGGATCTTCTTGAGATCCTTTTTTTCTGCGCGTAATCTGCTGCTTGCAAACAAAAAAACC
ACCGCTACCAGCGGTGGTTTGTTTGCCGGATCAAGAGCTACCAACTCTTTTTCCGAAGGTAACTGGCTTC
AGCAGAGCGCAGATACCAAATACTGTTCTTCTAGTGTAGCCGTAGTTAGGCCACCACTTCAAGAACTCTG
TAGCACCGCCTACATACCTCGCTCTGCTAATCCTGTTACCAGTGGCTGCTGCCAGTGGCGATAAGTCGTG
TCTTACCGGGTTGGACTCAAGACGATAGTTACCGGATAAGGCGCAGCGGTCGGGCTGAACGGGGGGTTCG
TGCACACAGCCCAGCTTGGAGCGAACGACCTACACCGAACTGAGATACCTACAGCGTGAGCTATGAGAAA
GCGCCACGCTTCCCGAAGGGAGAAAGGCGGACAGGTATCCGGTAAGCGGCAGGGTCGGAACAGGAGAGCG
CACGAGGGAGCTTCCAGGGGGAAACGCCTGGTATCTTTATAGTCCTGTCGGGTTTCGCCACCTCTGACTT
GAGCGTCGATTTTTGTGATGCTCGTCAGGGGGGCGGAGCCTATGGAAAAACGCCAGCAACGCGGCCTTTT
TACGGTTCCTGGCCTTTTGCTGGCCTTTTGCTCACATGTTCTTTCCTGCGTTATCCCCTGATTCTGTGGA
TAACCGTATTACCGCCTTTGAGTGAGCTGATACCGCTCGCCGCAGCCGAACGACCGAGCGCAGCGAGTCA
GTGAGCGAGGAAGCGGAAGAGCGCCCAATACGCAAACCGCCTCTCCCCGCGCGTTGGCCGATTCATTAAT
GCAGCGGATCCAGACATGATAAGATACATTGATGAGTTTGGACAAACCACAACTAGAATGCAGTGAAAAA
AATGCTTTATTTGTGAAATTTGTGATGCTATTGCTTTATTTGTAACCATTATAAGCTGCAATAAACAAGT
TAGCTTTTTGCAAAAGCCTAGGCCTCCAAAAAAGCCTCCTCACTACTTCTGGAATAGCTCAGAGGCCGAG
GCGGCCTCGGCCTCTGCATAAATAAAAAAAATTAGTCAGCCATGGGGCGGAGAATGGGCGGAACTGGGCG
GAGTTAGGGGCGGGATGGGCGGAGTTAGGGGCGGGACTATGGTTGCTGACTAATTGAGATGCGGATCCGC
TGGCACGACAGGTTTCCCGACTGGAAAGCGGGCAGTGAGCGCAACGCAATTAATGTGAGTTAGCTCACTC
ATTAGGCACCCCAGGCTTTACACTTTATGCTTCCGGCTCGTATGTTGTGTGGAATTGTGAGCGGATAACA
ATTTCACACAGGAAACAGCTATGACCATGATTACGCCAAGCTTGGGCTGCAGGTCGAGGGATCTCCATAA
GAGAAGAGGGACAGCTATGACTGGGAGTAGTCAGGAGAGGAGGAAAAATCTGGCTAGTAAAACATGTAAG
GAAAATTTTAGGGATGTTAAAGAAAAAAATAACACAAAACAAAATAT
